>Addgene plasmid #156961 | pD649-HAsp-SEMA3C-Fc(DAPA)-AviTag-6xHis | addgene full sequence | sequence record 450331 | Addgene NGS Result
TTTCAATATTATTGAAGCATTTATCAGGGTTATTGTCTCATGAGCGGATACATATTTGAATGTATTTAGA
AAAATAAACAAATAGGGGTCAGTGTTACAACCAATTAACCAATTCTGAACATTATCGCGAGCCCATTTAT
ACCTGAATATGGCTCATAACACCCCTTGCTCATGACCAAAATCCCTTAACGTGAGTTACGCGCGCGTCGT
TCCACTGAGCGTCAGACCCCGTAGAAAAGATCAAAGGATCTTCTTGAGATCCTTTTTTTCTGCGCGTAAT
CTGCTGCTTGCAAACAAAAAAACCACCGCTACCAGCGGTGGTTTGTTTGCCGGATCAAGAGCTACCAACT
CTTTTTCCGAAGGTAACTGGCTTCAGCAGAGCGCAGATACCAAATACTGTTCTTCTAGTGTAGCCGTAGT
TAGCCCACCACTTCAAGAACTCTGTAGCACCGCCTACATACCTCGCTCTGCTAATCCTGTTACCAGTGGC
TGCTGCCAGTGGCGATAAGTCGTGTCTTACCGGGTTGGACTCAAGACGATAGTTACCGGATAAGGCGCAG
CGGTCGGGCTGAACGGGGGGTTCGTGCACACAGCCCAGCTTGGAGCGAACGACCTACACCGAACTGAGAT
ACCTACAGCGTGAGCTATGAGAAAGCGCCACGCTTCCCGAAGGGAGAAAGGCGGACAGGTATCCGGTAAG
CGGCAGGGTCGGAACAGGAGAGCGCACGAGGGAGCTTCCAGGGGGAAACGCCTGGTATCTTTATAGTCCT
GTCGGGTTTCGCCACCTCTGACTTGAGCGTCGATTTTTGTGATGCTCGTCAGGGGGGCGGAGCCTATGGA
AAAACGCCAGCAACGCGGCCTTTTTACGGTTCCTGGCCTTTTGCTGGCCTTTTGCTCACATGTTCTTTCC
TGCGTTATCCCCTGATTCTGTGGATAACCGTATTACCGCCTTTGAGTGAGCTGATACCGCTCGCCGCAGC
CGAACGACCGAGCGCAGCGAGTCAGTGAGCGAGGAAGCGGAAGGCGAGAGTAGGGAACTGCCAGGCATCA
AACTAAGCAGAAGGCCCCTGACGGATGGCCTTTTTGCGTTTCTACAAACTCTTTCTGTGTTGTAAAACGA
CGGCCAGTCTTAAGCTCGGGCCCCCTGGGCGGTTCTGATAACGAGTAATCGTTAATCCGCAAATAACGTA
AAAACCCGCTTCGGCGGGTTTTTTTATGGGGGGAGTTTAGGGAAAGAGCATTTGTCAGAATATTTAAGGG
CGCCTGTCACTTTGCTTGATATATGAGAATTATTTAACCTTATAAATGAGAAAAAAGCAACGCACTTTAA
ATAAGATACGTTGCTTTTTCGATTGATGAACACCTATAATTAAACTATTCATCTATTATTTATGATTTTT
TGTATATACAATATTTCTAGTTTGTTAAAGAGAATTAAGAAAATAAATCTCGAAAATAATAAAGGGAAAA
TCAGTTTTTGATATCAAAATTATACATGTCAACGATAATACAAAATATAATACAAACTATAAGATGTTAT
CAGTATTTATTATCATTTAGAATAAATTTTGTGTCGCCCTTAATTGTGAGCGGATAACAATTACGAGCTT
CATGCACAGTGGCGTTGACTCAATATTGGCCATTAGCCATATTATTCATTGGTTATATAGCATAAATCAA
TATTGGCTATTGGCCATTGCATACGTTGTATCTATATCATAATATGTACATTTATATTGGCTCATGTCCA
ATATGACCGCCATGTTGGCATTGATTATTGACTAGTTATTAATAGTAATCAATTACGGGGTCATTAGTTC
ATAGCCCATATATGGAGTTCCGCGTTACATAACTTACGGTAAATGGCCCGCCTGGCTGACCGCCCAACGA
CCCCCGCCCATTGACGTCAATAATGACGTATGTTCCCATAGTAACGCCAATAGGGACTTTCCATTGACGT
CAATGGGTGGAGTATTTACGGTAAACTGCCCACTTGGCAGTACATCAAGTGTATCATATGCCAAGTACGC
CCCCTATTGACGTCAATGACGGTAAATGGCCCGCCTGGCATTATGCCCAGTACATGACCTTATGGGACTT
TCCTACTTGGCAGTACATCTACGTATTAGTCATCGCTATTACCATGGTGATGCGGTTTTGGCAGTACATC
AATGGGCGTGGATAGCGGTTTGACTCACGGGGATTTCCAAGTCTCCACCCCATTGACGTCAATGGGAGTT
TGTTTTGGCACCAAAATCAACGGGACTTTCCAAAATGTCGTAACAACTCCGCCCCATTGACGCAAATGGG
CGGTAGGCGTGTACGGTGGGAGGTCTATATAAGCAGAGCTCGTTTAGTGAACCGTCAGATCGCCTGGAGA
CGCCATCCACGCTGTTTTGACCTCCATAGAAGACACCGGGACCGATCCAGCCTCCGCGGCCGGGAACGGT
GCATTGGAACGCGGATTCCCCGTGCCAAGAGTGACGTAAGTACCGCCTATAGAGTCTATAGGCCCACCCC
CTTGGCTTCGTTAGAACGCGGCTACAATTAATACATAACCTTATGTATCATACACATACGATTTAGGTGA
CACTATAGAATAACATCCACTTTGCCTTTCTCTCCACAGGTGTCCACTCCCAGGTCCAACTGCACCTCGG
TTCTATCGAAAACGCGCCTGCTAGCGCCACCATGAAGACCATCATTGCCCTGAGCTACATCTTCTGCCTG
GTGTTCGCTGCGGCCGCCGGATCTTCTCAGCCTCAAGCCAGAGTGTACCTGACCTTCGACGAGCTGAGAG
AGACAAAGACCAGCGAGTACTTCAGCCTGAGCCACCATCCTCTGGACTACAGAATCCTGCTGATGGACGA
GGACCAGGACAGAATCTACGTGGGCAGCAAGGACCACATCCTGAGCCTGAACATCAACAACATCAGCCAA
GAGGCCCTGAGCGTGTTCTGGCCTGCCAGCACAATCAAGGTGGAAGAGTGCAAGATGGCCGGCAAGGACC
CTACACACGGCTGCGGCAATTTCGTCAGAGTGATCCAGACCTTCAACAGGACCCACCTGTACGTGTGTGG
CAGCGGAGCCTTTTCTCCTGTGTGCACCTACCTGAATAGAGGCAGGCGGAGCGAGGATCAGGTGTTCATG
ATCGACAGCAAGTGCGAGAGCGGCAAGGGCAGATGCAGCTTCAACCCCAATGTGAACACCGTGTCCGTGA
TGATCAACGAGGAACTGTTCAGCGGCATGTACATCGACTTCATGGGCACCGACGCCGCCATCTTCAGAAG
CCTGACCAAAAGAAACGCCGTGCGGACCGACCAGCACAACTCTAAGTGGCTGAGCGAGCCCATGTTCGTG
GATGCCCATGTGATCCCTGACGGCACCGATCCTAACGACGCCAAGGTGTACTTCTTCTTCAAAGAGAAGC
TGACCGACAACAACCGGTCCACCAAGCAGATCCACAGCATGATCGCCAGAATCTGCCCCAACGATACAGG
CGGCCTGAGAAGCCTGGTCAACAAGTGGACCACCTTCCTGAAGGCCAGACTCGTGTGTAGCGTGACCGAT
GAGGATGGCCCCGAGACACACTTCGATGAGCTGGAAGATGTGTTCCTGCTGGAAACCGACAATCCCCGGA
CAACCCTGGTGTACGGCATCTTTACAACCAGCAGCAGCGTGTTCAAGGGCAGCGCCGTGTGTGTGTACCA
CCTGAGCGATATCCAGACCGTGTTCAACGGCCCCTTCGCTCACAAAGAGGGCCCCAATCACCAGCTGATC
TCTTATCAGGGCAGAATCCCCTATCCTCGGCCTGGAACATGTCCTGGCGGCGCTTTCACCCCTAACATGC
GGACCACCAAAGAGTTCCCCGACGACGTTGTGACCTTCATCCGGAATCACCCTCTGATGTACAACAGCAT
CTACCCCATCCACAAGCGGCCCCTGATCGTGCGGATCGGCACAGACTACAAGTACACCAAGATCGCCGTG
GACAGAGTGAACGCCGCCGATGGAAGATACCACGTGCTGTTTCTGGGCACAGACCGGGGCACAGTGCAGA
AAGTGGTGGTGCTGCCTACCAACAATAGCGTGTCCGGCGAGCTGATCCTGGAAGAACTGGAAGTGTTCAA
GAATCACGCCCCTATCACCACCATGAAGATCAGCAGCAAAAAGCAGCAGCTGTACGTCAGCTCCAACGAG
GGCGTTAGTCAGGTGTCCCTGCACAGATGTCACATCTATGGCACCGCCTGCGCCGATTGCTGTCTGGCTA
GAGATCCTTACTGTGCCTGGGATGGCCACAGCTGCAGCAGATTCTATCCCACCGGCAAGAGAAGGTCCAG
ACGGCAGGATGTGCGGCACGGAAATCCTCTGACACAGTGCCGGGGCTTCAATCTGAAGGCCTACAGAAAT
GCCGCCGAGATCGTGCAGTACGGCGTGAAGAACAACACCACCTTTCTGGAATGCGCCCCTAAGAGCCCTC
AGGCCTCTATCAAGTGGCTGCTGCAGAAGGACAAGGACCGGCGGAAAGAAGTGAAGCTGAACGAGCGGAT
CATTGCCACAAGCCAGGGCCTGCTGATTAGAAGCGTGCAGGGAAGCGATCAGGGCCTGTACCACTGTATC
GCCACCGAGAACAGCTTCAAGCAGACAATCGCCAAGATCAACTTCAAGGTGCTGGACAGCGAGATGGTGG
CCGTGGTCACAGATAAGTGGTCACCTTGGACATGGGCCAGCTCTGTGCGGGCTCTGCCTTTTCACCCTAA
GGACATCATGGGCGCCTTCAGCCACTCCGAGATGCAGATGATCAATCAGTACTGCAAGGACACCCGGCAG
CAGCACCAACAGGGCGACGAGTCTCAGAAGATGAGAGGCGACTACGGCAAGCTGAAAGCCCTGATCAACA
GCAGAAAGAGCCGGAACAGACGGAACCAGCTGCCTGAGTCTGGCGCGCCGGGCGGCGACAAGACCCACAC
CTGCCCCCCCTGCCCAGCTCCAGAACTGCTGGGAGGGCCTTCCGTGTTCCTGTTCCCCCCCAAGCCCAAG
GACACCCTGATGATCAGCAGGACCCCCGAGGTGACCTGCGTGGTGGTGGCCGTGTCCCACGAGGACCCAG
AGGTGAAGTTCAACTGGTACGTGGACGGCGTGGAGGTGCACAACGCCAAGACCAAGCCCAGAGAGGAGCA
GTACAACAGCACCTACAGGGTGGTGTCCGTGCTGACCGTGCTGCACCAGGACTGGCTGAACGGCAAAGAA
TACAAGTGCAAAGTCTCCAACAAGGCCCTGGCTGCCCCAATCGAAAAGACAATCAGCAAGGCCAAGGGCC
AGCCACGGGAGCCCCAGGTGTACACCCTGCCCCCCAGCCGGGAGGAGATGACCAAGAACCAGGTGTCCCT
GACCTGTCTGGTGAAGGGCTTCTACCCCAGCGATATCGCCGTGGAGTGGGAGAGCAACGGCCAGCCCGAG
AACAACTACAAGACCACCCCCCCAGTGCTGGACAGCGACGGCAGCTTCTTCCTGTACAGCAAGCTGACCG
TGGACAAGTCCAGGTGGCAGCAGGGCAACGTGTTCAGCTGCAGCGTGATGCACGAGGCCCTGCACAACCA
CTACACCCAGAAGTCCCTGAGCCTGAGCCCCGGCGGCAGCGGTCTTAATGATATTTTCGAGGCTCAGAAG
ATTGAGTGGCATGAACACCACCACCATCACCACTAAGGCCGGCCTGTAGTCACTGGCACAACGCGTTACC
CGGTAAGCCAATCGGGTATACACGGTCGTCATACTGCAGACAGGGTTCTTCTACTTTGCAAGATAGTCTT
GAGTAGTAAAATAAATAGATAGAGAAAATCAGCCTCGACTGTGCCTTCTAGTTGCCAGCCATCTGTTGTT
TGCCCCTCCCCCGTGCCTTCCTTGACCCTGGAAGGTGCCACTCCCACTGTCCTTTCCTAATAAAATGAGG
AAATTGCATCACAACACTCAACCCTATCTCGGTCTATTCTTTTGATTTATAAGGGATTTTGCCGATTTCG
GCCTATTGGTTAAAAAATGAGCTGATTTAACAAAAATTTAACGCGAATTAATTCTGTGGAATGTGTGTCA
GTTAGGGTGTGGAAAGTCCCCAGGCTCCCCAGCAGGCAGAAGTATGCAAAGCATGCATCTCAATTAGTCA
GCAACCAGGTGTGGAAAGTCCCCAGGCTCCCCAGCAGGCAGAAGTATGCAAAGCATGCATCTCAATTAGT
CAGCAACCATAGTCCCGCCCCTAACTCCGCCCATCCCGCCCCTAACTCCGCCCAGTTCCGCCCATTCTCC
GCCCCATGGCTGACTAATTTTTTTTATTTATGCAGAGGCCGAGGCCGCCTCTGCCTCTGAGCTATTCCAG
AAGTAGTGAGGAGGCTTTTTTGGAGGCCTAGGCTTTTGCAAAAAGCTCCCGGGAGCTTGTATATCCATTT
TCGGATCTGATCAGCACGTGTTGACAATTAATCATCGGCATAGTATATCGGCATAGTATAATACGACAAG
GTGAGGAACTAAACCATGACCGAGTACAAGCCCACGGTGCGCCTCGCCACCCGCGACGACGTCCCCAGGG
CCGTACGCACCCTCGCCGCCGCGTTCGCCGACTACCCCGCCACGCGCCACACCGTCGATCCGGACCGCCA
CATCGAGCGGGTCACCGAGCTGCAAGAACTCTTCCTCACGCGCGTCGGGCTCGACATCGGCAAGGTGTGG
GTCGCGGACGACGGCGCCGCGGTGGCGGTCTGGACCACGCCGGAGAGCGTCGAAGCGGGGGCGGTGTTCG
CCGAGATCGGCCCGCGCATGGCCGAGTTGAGCGGTTCCCGGCTGGCCGCGCAGCAACAGATGGAAGGCCT
CCTGGCGCCGCACCGGCCCAAGGAGCCCGCGTGGTTCCTGGCCACCGTCGGCGTCTCGCCCGACCACCAG
GGCAAGGGTCTGGGCAGCGCCGTCGTGCTCCCCGGAGTGGAGGCGGCCGAGCGCGCCGGGGTGCCCGCCT
TCCTGGAGACATCCGCGCCCCGCAACCTCCCCTTCTACGAGCGGCTCGGCTTCACCGTCACCGCCGACGT
CGAGGTGCCCGAAGGACCGCGCACCTGGTGCATGACCCGCAAGCCCGGTGCCTGACACGTGCTACGAGAT
TTCGATTCCACCGCCGCCTTCTATGAAAGGTTGGGCTTCGGAATCGTTTTCCGGGACGCCGGCTGGATGA
TCCTCCAGCGCGGGGATCTCATGCTGGAGTTCTTCGCCCACCCCAACTTGTTTATTGCAGCTTATAATGG
TTACAAATAAAGCAATAGCATCACAAATTTCACAAATAAAGCATTTTTTTCACTGCATTCTAGTTGTGGT
TTGTCCAAACTCATCAATGTATCTTATCATGTCTGTATACCGTCGACCTCTAGCTAGAGCTTGGCGTAAT
CATGGTCATTACCAATGCTTAATCAGTGAGGCACCTATCTCAGCGATCTGTCTATTTCGTTCATCCATAG
TTGCCTGACTCCCCGTCGTGTAGATAACTACGATACGGGAGGGCTTACCATCTGGCCCCAGCGCTGCGAT
GATACCGCGAGAACCACGCTCACCGGCTCCGGATTTATCAGCAATAAACCAGCCAGCCGGAAGGGCCGAG
CGCAGAAGTGGTCCTGCAACTTTATCCGCCTCCATCCAGTCTATTAATTGTTGCCGGGAAGCTAGAGTAA
GTAGTTCGCCAGTTAATAGTTTGCGCAACGTTGTTGCCATCGCTACAGGCATCGTGGTGTCACGCTCGTC
GTTTGGTATGGCTTCATTCAGCTCCGGTTCCCAACGATCAAGGCGAGTTACATGATCCCCCATGTTGTGC
AAAAAAGCGGTTAGCTCCTTCGGTCCTCCGATCGTTGTCAGAAGTAAGTTGGCCGCAGTGTTATCACTCA
TGGTTATGGCAGCACTGCATAATTCTCTTACTGTCATGCCATCCGTAAGATGCTTTTCTGTGACTGGTGA
GTACTCAACCAAGTCATTCTGAGAATAGTGTATGCGGCGACCGAGTTGCTCTTGCCCGGCGTCAATACGG
GATAATACCGCGCCACATAGCAGAACTTTAAAAGTGCTCATCATTGGAAAACGTTCTTCGGGGCGAAAAC
TCTCAAGGATCTTACCGCTGTTGAGATCCAGTTCGATGTAACCCACTCGTGCACCCAACTGATCTTCAGC
ATCTTTTACTTTCACCAGCGTTTCTGGGTGAGCAAAAACAGGAAGGCAAAATGCCGCAAAAAAGGGAATA
AGGGCGACACGGAAATGTTGAATACTCATATTCTTCCTT
Features (pLannotate 1.2.2; 21 found; start..end, strand, type, name):
    119..143     -  CDS            KanR (fragment): aminoglycoside phosphotransferase; aph(3')-Ia; confers resistance to kanamycin
    254..842     +  rep_origin     ori: high-copy-number ColE1/pMB1/pBR322/pUC origin of replication
   1067..1084    +  terminator     rrnB T2 terminator (fragment): transcription terminator T2 from the E. coli rrnB gene
   1109..1128    -  CDS            lacZα (fragment): LacZα fragment of β-galactosidase; lacZ fragment
   1584..1600    +  protein_bind   lac operator: The lac repressor binds to the lac operator to inhibit transcription in E. coli. This inhibition can be relieved by adding lactose or isopropyl-β-D-thiogalactopyranoside (IPTG). lac repressor encoded by lacI
   1843..2146    +  enhancer       CMV enhancer: human cytomegalovirus immediate early enhancer
   2147..2350    +  promoter       CMV promoter: human cytomegalovirus (CMV) immediate early promoter
   2486..2529    +  intron         CMV intron (fragment): modified intron A from human cytomegalovirus
   2581..2599    +  promoter       SP6 promoter: promoter for bacteriophage SP6 RNA polymerase
   2603..2640    +  CDS            IgH signal sequence (fragment): signal sequence from the mouse immunoglobulin heavy chain variable region
   2749..4941    +  CDS            Sema3c: SEM3C_MOUSE - Also known as Semae, SemE. Experimental evidence at protein level: Swiss-Prot protein existence level 1. Binds to plexin family members and plays an important role in the regulation of developmental processes. Required for normal cardiovascular development during embryogenesis. Functions as attractant for growing axons, and thereby plays an important role in axon growth and axon guidance. From Mus musculus (Mouse).
   4957..5634    +  CDS            IGHG1 (fragment): IGHG1_HUMAN - Experimental evidence at protein level: Swiss-Prot protein existence level 1. Constant region of immunoglobulin heavy chains. Immunoglobulins, also known as antibodies, are membrane-bound or secreted glycoproteins produced by B lymphocytes. In the recognition phase of humoral immunity, the membrane-bound immunoglobulins serve as receptors which, upon binding of a specific antigen, trigger the clonal expansion and differentiation of B lymphocytes into immunoglobulins- secreting plasma cells. Secreted immunoglobulins mediate the effector phase of humoral immunity, which results in
   5849..5960    +  polyA_signal   bGH poly(A) signal: bovine growth hormone polyadenylation signal
   5961..6069    +  rep_origin     f1 ori (fragment): f1 bacteriophage origin of replication; arrow indicates direction of (+) strand synthesis
   6083..6412    +  promoter       SV40 promoter: SV40 enhancer and early promoter
   6460..6507    +  promoter       EM7 promoter: synthetic bacterial promoter&nbsp
   6526..7125    +  CDS            PuroR (fragment): puromycin N-acetyltransferase; pac from Streptomyces; confers resistance to puromycin
   7135..7260    +  CDS            ble (fragment): BLE_KLEPN - Experimental evidence at protein level: Swiss-Prot protein existence level 1. Binding protein with a strong affinity to the bleomycin family of antibiotics. Binds to CL990; an antimitotic-antibiotic compound. From Klebsiella pneumoniae.
   7255..7376    +  polyA_signal   SV40 poly(A) signal: SV40 polyadenylation signal
   7429..8289    -  CDS            AmpR: β-lactamase; bla; confers resistance to ampicillin, carbenicillin, and related antibiotics
   8292..89      -  promoter       AmpR promoter (fragment) (across the origin): bla
