[The description below was written by a language model from this plasmid's Addgene catalogue record and pLannotate feature annotations shown in this document.]
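Description:
pD649-HAsp-SEMA3C-Fc(DAPA)-AviTag-6xHis is a mammalian expression plasmid built on the pD649 backbone for producing a secreted, Fc-fused form of human semaphorin 3C (SEMA3C). It is maintained in E. coli as a high-copy plasmid through a ColE1/pUC-type origin and is selected with ampicillin via a β-lactamase gene. The full sequence record is about 8.3 kb, consistent with the stated backbone plus a roughly 2.2 kb insert.

Expression is driven by the CMV immediate-early enhancer and promoter, followed by a fragment of CMV intron A and an SP6 phage promoter that can serve for in vitro transcription or as a sequencing primer site. The name indicates an HA signal peptide ("HAsp") at the start of the open reading frame to direct secretion. The automated annotation labels a short stretch in this region as an IgH signal sequence fragment, so the exact leader identity is not resolved by the table. The SEMA3C coding region sits between retained NotI and AscI cloning sites. The annotation tool matched it to the mouse orthologue, but the catalogue lists the insert as human. It is fused in frame to a human IgG1 Fc carrying D265A and P329A (DAPA) mutations, which are generally used to reduce Fc effector binding. The Fc is followed by an AviTag for site-specific biotinylation and a 6xHis tag for purification, although these two tags are not annotated in the table. A bGH polyadenylation signal terminates the transcript.

A separate SV40/EM7 promoter cassette with a puromycin resistance gene and SV40 poly(A) signal offers selection in mammalian cells. The depositor notes that some plasmids in this collection may carry an IS4-like transposase insertion upstream of the CMV promoter. The construct belongs to a set used for screening human cell-surface and secreted protein interactions.
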