Addgene plasmid #156961: pD649-HAsp-SEMA3C-Fc(DAPA)-AviTag-6xHis
Purpose: Mammalian expression of secreted protein fused to Fc(DAPA)-Avi-6xHis.
Depositing lab: Chris Garcia. Depositing organization: Stanford University. Publication: A Human IgSF Cell-Surface Interactome Reveals a Complex Network of Protein-Protein Interactions. Wojtowicz WM, Vielmetter J, Fernandes RA, Siepe DH, Eastman CL, Chisholm GB, Cox S, Klock H, Anderson PW, Rue SM, Miller JJ, Glaser SM, Bragstad ML, Vance J, Lam AW, Lesley SA, Zinn K, Garcia KC. Cell. 2020 Aug 20;182(4):1027-1043.e17. doi: 10.1016/j.cell.2020.07.025. PubMed 32822567.
Backbone
  Vector backbone: pD649
  Backbone size w/o insert (bp): 6106
  Vector type: Mammalian Expression
Growth in bacteria
  Bacterial resistance: Ampicillin, 100 μg/mL
  Growth temperature: 37°C
  Growth strain: DH5alpha
  Copy number: High Copy
Gene/Insert
  Gene/Insert name: SEMA3C (alt name: SEM3C)
  Species: H. sapiens (human)
  Insert size (bp): 2193
  Mutation: Fc region of human IgG contains D265A and P329A mutations (DAPA)
  Entrez Gene: SEMA3C (a.k.a. SEMAE, SemE)
  Promoter: CMV/SP6
  Tag / fusion protein: Fc(DAPA)-AviTag-6xHis (C terminal on backbone)
  Cloning method: Restriction Enzyme; 5′ cloning site GCGGCCGC (not destroyed); 3′ cloning site GGCGCGCC (not destroyed)
  Sequencing primers: 5′ ATTTAGGTGACACTATAG; 3′ CACGTACCAGTTGAACTTCACC
Resource information
  A portion of this plasmid was derived from a plasmid made by: synthesis by ThermoFisher
Terms and licenses: Academic/Nonprofit Terms; Industry Terms: Not Available to Industry
Depositor comments: Some plasmids in this collection may have an IS4-like element ISVsa5 family transposase upstream of the CMV promoter.
How to cite: pD649-HAsp-SEMA3C-Fc(DAPA)-AviTag-6xHis was a gift from Chris Garcia (Addgene plasmid # 156961 ; http://n2t.net/addgene:156961 ; RRID:Addgene_156961)
