>Addgene plasmid #156961 | pD649-HAsp-SEMA3C-Fc(DAPA)-AviTag-6xHis | depositor partial sequence | sequence record 303032 | insert (secreted protein)
GGATCTTCTCAGCCTCAAGCCAGAGTGTACCTGACCTTCGACGAGCTGAGAGAGACAAAGACCAGCGAGT
ACTTCAGCCTGAGCCACCATCCTCTGGACTACAGAATCCTGCTGATGGACGAGGACCAGGACAGAATCTA
CGTGGGCAGCAAGGACCACATCCTGAGCCTGAACATCAACAACATCAGCCAAGAGGCCCTGAGCGTGTTC
TGGCCTGCCAGCACAATCAAGGTGGAAGAGTGCAAGATGGCCGGCAAGGACCCTACACACGGCTGCGGCA
ATTTCGTCAGAGTGATCCAGACCTTCAACAGGACCCACCTGTACGTGTGTGGCAGCGGAGCCTTTTCTCC
TGTGTGCACCTACCTGAATAGAGGCAGGCGGAGCGAGGATCAGGTGTTCATGATCGACAGCAAGTGCGAG
AGCGGCAAGGGCAGATGCAGCTTCAACCCCAATGTGAACACCGTGTCCGTGATGATCAACGAGGAACTGT
TCAGCGGCATGTACATCGACTTCATGGGCACCGACGCCGCCATCTTCAGAAGCCTGACCAAAAGAAACGC
CGTGCGGACCGACCAGCACAACTCTAAGTGGCTGAGCGAGCCCATGTTCGTGGATGCCCATGTGATCCCT
GACGGCACCGATCCTAACGACGCCAAGGTGTACTTCTTCTTCAAAGAGAAGCTGACCGACAACAACCGGT
CCACCAAGCAGATCCACAGCATGATCGCCAGAATCTGCCCCAACGATACAGGCGGCCTGAGAAGCCTGGT
CAACAAGTGGACCACCTTCCTGAAGGCCAGACTCGTGTGTAGCGTGACCGATGAGGATGGCCCCGAGACA
CACTTCGATGAGCTGGAAGATGTGTTCCTGCTGGAAACCGACAATCCCCGGACAACCCTGGTGTACGGCA
TCTTTACAACCAGCAGCAGCGTGTTCAAGGGCAGCGCCGTGTGTGTGTACCACCTGAGCGATATCCAGAC
CGTGTTCAACGGCCCCTTCGCTCACAAAGAGGGCCCCAATCACCAGCTGATCTCTTATCAGGGCAGAATC
CCCTATCCTCGGCCTGGAACATGTCCTGGCGGCGCTTTCACCCCTAACATGCGGACCACCAAAGAGTTCC
CCGACGACGTTGTGACCTTCATCCGGAATCACCCTCTGATGTACAACAGCATCTACCCCATCCACAAGCG
GCCCCTGATCGTGCGGATCGGCACAGACTACAAGTACACCAAGATCGCCGTGGACAGAGTGAACGCCGCC
GATGGAAGATACCACGTGCTGTTTCTGGGCACAGACCGGGGCACAGTGCAGAAAGTGGTGGTGCTGCCTA
CCAACAATAGCGTGTCCGGCGAGCTGATCCTGGAAGAACTGGAAGTGTTCAAGAATCACGCCCCTATCAC
CACCATGAAGATCAGCAGCAAAAAGCAGCAGCTGTACGTCAGCTCCAACGAGGGCGTTAGTCAGGTGTCC
CTGCACAGATGTCACATCTATGGCACCGCCTGCGCCGATTGCTGTCTGGCTAGAGATCCTTACTGTGCCT
GGGATGGCCACAGCTGCAGCAGATTCTATCCCACCGGCAAGAGAAGGTCCAGACGGCAGGATGTGCGGCA
CGGAAATCCTCTGACACAGTGCCGGGGCTTCAATCTGAAGGCCTACAGAAATGCCGCCGAGATCGTGCAG
TACGGCGTGAAGAACAACACCACCTTTCTGGAATGCGCCCCTAAGAGCCCTCAGGCCTCTATCAAGTGGC
TGCTGCAGAAGGACAAGGACCGGCGGAAAGAAGTGAAGCTGAACGAGCGGATCATTGCCACAAGCCAGGG
CCTGCTGATTAGAAGCGTGCAGGGAAGCGATCAGGGCCTGTACCACTGTATCGCCACCGAGAACAGCTTC
AAGCAGACAATCGCCAAGATCAACTTCAAGGTGCTGGACAGCGAGATGGTGGCCGTGGTCACAGATAAGT
GGTCACCTTGGACATGGGCCAGCTCTGTGCGGGCTCTGCCTTTTCACCCTAAGGACATCATGGGCGCCTT
CAGCCACTCCGAGATGCAGATGATCAATCAGTACTGCAAGGACACCCGGCAGCAGCACCAACAGGGCGAC
GAGTCTCAGAAGATGAGAGGCGACTACGGCAAGCTGAAAGCCCTGATCAACAGCAGAAAGAGCCGGAACA
GACGGAACCAGCTGCCTGAGTCT
